Addgene plasmid #109113: pWL1 (mANGPTL8-V5-His)
Purpose: Expresses V5 and His-tagged mouse ANGPTL8 in mammalian cells
Depositing lab: Brandon Davies. Depositing organization: University of Iowa. Publication: ANGPTL8 promotes the ability of ANGPTL3 to bind and inhibit lipoprotein lipase. Chi X, Britt EC, Shows HW, Hjelmaas AJ, Shetty SK, Cushing EM, Li W, Dou A, Zhang R, Davies BSJ. Mol Metab. 2017 Oct;6(10):1137-1149. doi: 10.1016/j.molmet.2017.06.014. Epub 2017 Jun 29. PubMed 29031715.
Backbone
  Vector backbone: pcDNA6
  Backbone size w/o insert (bp): 5058
  Total vector size (bp): 5652
  Vector type: Mammalian Expression
  Selectable markers: Blasticidin
Growth in bacteria
  Bacterial resistance: Ampicillin, 100 μg/mL
  Growth temperature: 37°C
  Growth strain: DH5alpha
  Copy number: High Copy
Gene/Insert
  Gene/Insert name: ANGPTL8 (alt names: Lipasin; RIFL; betatrophin)
  Species: M. musculus (mouse)
  Insert size (bp): 594
  Entrez Gene: Angptl8 (a.k.a. EG624219, Gm6484, Rifl)
  Promoter: CMV
  Tag / fusion protein: V5 (C terminal on backbone); 6x His (C terminal on backbone)
  Cloning method: Unknown
  Sequencing primers: 5′ TAATACGACTCACTATAGGG; 3′ AGGAAAGGACAGTGGGAGTG
Terms and licenses: Academic/Nonprofit Terms; Industry Terms
How to cite: pWL1 (mANGPTL8-V5-His) was a gift from Brandon Davies (Addgene plasmid # 109113 ; http://n2t.net/addgene:109113 ; RRID:Addgene_109113)
