[The description below was written by a language model from this plasmid's Addgene catalogue record and pLannotate feature annotations shown in this document.]
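Description:
pWL1 (mANGPTL8-V5-His) is a 5,652 bp mammalian expression plasmid built on the pcDNA6 backbone that produces mouse ANGPTL8 (also called lipasin, RIFL or betatrophin) carrying C-terminal V5 and 6xHis tags supplied by the vector. The 594 bp Angptl8 coding sequence sits downstream of the human cytomegalovirus immediate-early enhancer and promoter and is followed directly by the V5 epitope, with transcripts terminated by the bovine growth hormone polyadenylation signal. The automated annotation marks the V5 tag but not the His tag; the catalogue entry lists it as a backbone-encoded C-terminal tag, and the short unannotated stretch between V5 and the poly(A) signal is where it would be expected. A T7 promoter lies between the CMV promoter and the insert, allowing in vitro transcription and serving as a sequencing primer site.

In E. coli the plasmid is maintained at high copy through a ColE1/pUC-type origin and selected with ampicillin via the β-lactamase gene. An f1 origin is also present for single-stranded DNA production. For selection in mammalian cells, a blasticidin S deaminase gene is driven by the SV40 early promoter and ends in the SV40 poly(A) signal. An upstream EM7 promoter also allows this marker to be expressed in bacteria. Several short annotated fragments (HIV-1 LTR, BleoR/ble, lacI, bom) appear to be backbone remnants or partial matches rather than functional elements.

The construct is intended for transient or stable expression of tagged mouse ANGPTL8 in mammalian cells, where the V5 epitope supports detection and the His tag supports affinity purification. The associated publication concerns how ANGPTL8 promotes the ability of ANGPTL3 to bind and inhibit lipoprotein lipase.
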