Features (pLannotate 1.2.2; 23 found; start..end, strand, type, name):
     28..80      -  misc_feature   bom (fragment): basis of mobility region from pBR322
    235..614     +  enhancer       CMV enhancer: human cytomegalovirus immediate early enhancer
    615..818     +  promoter       CMV promoter: human cytomegalovirus (CMV) immediate early promoter
    814..847     +  LTR            5' LTR (truncated) (fragment): truncated 5' long terminal repeat (LTR) from HIV-1
    863..881     +  promoter       T7 promoter: promoter for bacteriophage T7 RNA polymerase
    923..1516    +  CDS            Angptl8: ANGL8_MOUSE - Also known as Gm6484 From Mus musculus (Mouse).
   1517..1558    +  CDS            V5 tag: epitope tag from simian virus 5
   1614..1838    +  polyA_signal   bGH poly(A) signal: bovine growth hormone polyadenylation signal
   1842..1863    +  promoter       SV40 promoter (fragment): SV40 enhancer and early promoter
   1884..2312    +  rep_origin     f1 ori (sequence partly withheld): f1 bacteriophage origin of replication; arrow indicates direction of (+) strand synthesis
   2326..2655    +  promoter       SV40 promoter: SV40 enhancer and early promoter
   2703..2750    +  promoter       EM7 promoter: synthetic bacterial promoter&nbsp
   2769..3167    +  CDS            BSD: blasticidin S deaminase; Aspergillus terreus BSD; confers resistance to blasticidin
   3168..3195    +  CDS            BleoR (fragment): antibiotic-binding protein; Sh ble from Streptoalloteichus hindustanus; confers resistance to bleomycin, phleomycin, and Zeocin™
   3205..3330    +  CDS            ble (fragment): BLE_KLEPN - Experimental evidence at protein level: Swiss-Prot protein existence level 1. Binding protein with a strong affinity to the bleomycin family of antibiotics. Binds to CL990; an antimitotic-antibiotic compound. From Klebsiella pneumoniae.
   3325..3446    +  polyA_signal   SV40 poly(A) signal: SV40 polyadenylation signal
   3519..3535    -  protein_bind   lac operator: The lac repressor binds to the lac operator to inhibit transcription in E. coli. This inhibition can be relieved by adding lactose or isopropyl-β-D-thiogalactopyranoside (IPTG). lac repressor encoded by lacI
   3543..3573    -  promoter       lac promoter: promoter for the E. coli lac operon
   3588..3609    -  protein_bind   CAP binding site: CAP binding activates transcription in the presence of cAMP. E. coli catabolite activator protein
   3622..3714    -  CDS            lacI (fragment): lac repressor; lacI; The lac repressor binds to the lac operator to inhibit transcription in E. coli. This inhibition can be relieved by adding lactose or isopropyl-β-D-thiogalactopyranoside (IPTG).
   3897..4485    -  rep_origin     ori: high-copy-number ColE1/pMB1/pBR322/pUC origin of replication
   4656..5516    -  CDS            AmpR: β-lactamase; bla; confers resistance to ampicillin, carbenicillin, and related antibiotics
   5517..5621    -  promoter       AmpR promoter: bla
>Addgene plasmid #109113 | pWL1 (mANGPTL8-V5-His) | depositor full sequence | sequence record 206170 | pWL1 (mANGPTL8-V5-His) sequence 5652 bps
GACGGATCGGGAGATCTCCCGATCCCCTATGGTGCACTCTCAGTACAATCTGCTCTGATGCCGCATAGTT
AAGCCAGTATCTGCTCCCTGCTTGTGTGTTGGAGGTCGCTGAGTAGTGCGCGAGCAAAATTTAAGCTACA
ACAAGGCAAGGCTTGACCGACAATTGCATGAAGAATCTGCTTAGGGTTAGGCGTTTTGCGCTGCTTCGCG
ATGTACGGGCCAGATATACGCGTTGACATTGATTATTGACTAGTTATTAATAGTAATCAATTACGGGGTC
ATTAGTTCATAGCCCATATATGGAGTTCCGCGTTACATAACTTACGGTAAATGGCCCGCCTGGCTGACCG
CCCAACGACCCCCGCCCATTGACGTCAATAATGACGTATGTTCCCATAGTAACGCCAATAGGGACTTTCC
ATTGACGTCAATGGGTGGAGTATTTACGGTAAACTGCCCACTTGGCAGTACATCAAGTGTATCATATGCC
AAGTACGCCCCCTATTGACGTCAATGACGGTAAATGGCCCGCCTGGCATTATGCCCAGTACATGACCTTA
TGGGACTTTCCTACTTGGCAGTACATCTACGTATTAGTCATCGCTATTACCATGGTGATGCGGTTTTGGC
AGTACATCAATGGGCGTGGATAGCGGTTTGACTCACGGGGATTTCCAAGTCTCCACCCCATTGACGTCAA
TGGGAGTTTGTTTTGGCACCAAAATCAACGGGACTTTCCAAAATGTCGTAACAACTCCGCCCCATTGACG
CAAATGGGCGGTAGGCGTGTACGGTGGGAGGTCTATATAAGCAGAGCTCTCTGGCTAACTAGAGAACCCA
CTGCTTACTGGCTTATCGAAATTAATACGACTCACTATAGGGAGACCCAAGCTGGCTAGCGTTTAAACTT
AAGCTTGCCACCATGGCTGTGCTTGCTCTCTGCCTCCTGTGGACCTTAGCATCAGCAGTGCGACCCGCTC
CAGTGGCCCCTCTGGGTGGTCCAGAGCCAGCTCAATATGAAGAGCTGACCCTGCTCTTTCACGGGGCCCT
GCAGCTAGGCCAGGCCCTCAATGGCGTGTACAGAGCCACAGAGGCTCGCCTGACAGAAGCTGGGCACAGC
CTGGGCCTCTATGACAGAGCACTGGAATTCCTGGGGACAGAAGTCAGGCAGGGCCAGGATGCCACACAGG
AGCTTCGCACCAGCCTGTCGGAGATTCAGGTGGAAGAGGACGCTTTACACCTTCGAGCTGAAGCCACAGC
CCGATCACTGGGGGAAGTGGCCCGGGCCCAGCAGGCTCTGCGGGACACTGTACGGAGACTACAAGTGCAG
CTGAGAGGCGCCTGGCTCGGTCAAGCCCACCAAGAATTTGAGACCTTAAAGGCTCGAGCTGATAAGCAGA
GCCACCTCTTATGGGCTCTCACTGGCCACGTGCAGCGACAGCAGCGGGAGATGGCAGAGCAGCAACAGTG
GCTGCGACAGATCCAGCAGAGACTCCACACAGCAGCCCTCCCAGCCGGTAAGCCTATCCCTAACCCTCTC
CTCGGTCTCGATTCTACGCGTACCGGTCATCATCACCATCACCATTGAGTTTAAACCCGCTGATCAGCCT
CGACTGTGCCTTCTAGTTGCCAGCCATCTGTTGTTTGCCCCTCCCCCGTGCCTTCCTTGACCCTGGAAGG
TGCCACTCCCACTGTCCTTTCCTAATAAAATGAGGAAATTGCATCGCATTGTCTGAGTAGGTGTCATTCT
ATTCTGGGGGGTGGGGTGGGGCAGGACAGCAAGGGGGAGGATTGGGAAGACAATAGCAGGCATGCTGGGG
ATGCGGTGGGCTCTATGGCTTCTGAGGCGGAAAGAACCAGCTGGGGCTCTAGGGGGTATCCCC
[124 nt withheld, positions 1884-2007]
C
[91 nt withheld, positions 2009-2099]
A
[49 nt withheld, positions 2101-2149]
CCTTTGACGTTGGAGTCCACGTTCTTT
[37 nt withheld, positions 2177-2213]
ACCCTATCTCGGTCTATTCTTTTGATTTATAAGGGATTTTGCCGATTTCGGCCTATTGGTTAAAAAATGA
GCTGATTTAACAAAAATTTAACGCGAATTAATTCTGTGGAATGTGTGTCAGTTAGGGTGTGGAAAGTCCC
CAGGCTCCCCAGCAGGCAGAAGTATGCAAAGCATGCATCTCAATTAGTCAGCAACCAGGTGTGGAAAGTC
CCCAGGCTCCCCAGCAGGCAGAAGTATGCAAAGCATGCATCTCAATTAGTCAGCAACCATAGTCCCGCCC
CTAACTCCGCCCATCCCGCCCCTAACTCCGCCCAGTTCCGCCCATTCTCCGCCCCATGGCTGACTAATTT
TTTTTATTTATGCAGAGGCCGAGGCCGCCTCTGCCTCTGAGCTATTCCAGAAGTAGTGAGGAGGCTTTTT
TGGAGGCCTAGGCTTTTGCAAAAAGCTCCCGGGAGCTTGTATATCCATTTTCGGATCTGATCAGCACGTG
TTGACAATTAATCATCGGCATAGTATATCGGCATAGTATAATACGACAAGGTGAGGAACTAAACCATGGC
CAAGCCTTTGTCTCAAGAAGAATCCACCCTCATTGAAAGAGCAACGGCTACAATCAACAGCATCCCCATC
TCTGAAGACTACAGCGTCGCCAGCGCAGCTCTCTCTAGCGACGGCCGCATCTTCACTGGTGTCAATGTAT
ATCATTTTACTGGGGGACCTTGTGCAGAACTCGTGGTGCTGGGCACTGCTGCTGCTGCGGCAGCTGGCAA
CCTGACTTGTATCGTCGCGATCGGAAATGAGAACAGGGGCATCTTGAGCCCCTGCGGACGGTGCCGACAG
GTGCTTCTCGATCTGCATCCTGGGATCAAAGCCATAGTGAAGGACAGTGATGGACAGCCGACGGCAGTTG
GGATTCGTGAATTGCTGCCCTCTGGTTATGTGTGGGAGGGCTAAGCACTTCGTGGCCGAGGAGCAGGACT
GACACGTGCTACGAGATTTCGATTCCACCGCCGCCTTCTATGAAAGGTTGGGCTTCGGAATCGTTTTCCG
GGACGCCGGCTGGATGATCCTCCAGCGCGGGGATCTCATGCTGGAGTTCTTCGCCCACCCCAACTTGTTT
ATTGCAGCTTATAATGGTTACAAATAAAGCAATAGCATCACAAATTTCACAAATAAAGCATTTTTTTCAC
TGCATTCTAGTTGTGGTTTGTCCAAACTCATCAATGTATCTTATCATGTCTGTATACCGTCGACCTCTAG
CTAGAGCTTGGCGTAATCATGGTCATAGCTGTTTCCTGTGTGAAATTGTTATCCGCTCACAATTCCACAC
AACATACGAGCCGGAAGCATAAAGTGTAAAGCCTGGGGTGCCTAATGAGTGAGCTAACTCACATTAATTG
CGTTGCGCTCACTGCCCGCTTTCCAGTCGGGAAACCTGTCGTGCCAGCTGCATTAATGAATCGGCCAACG
CGCGGGGAGAGGCGGTTTGCGTATTGGGCGCTCTTCCGCTTCCTCGCTCACTGACTCGCTGCGCTCGGTC
GTTCGGCTGCGGCGAGCGGTATCAGCTCACTCAAAGGCGGTAATACGGTTATCCACAGAATCAGGGGATA
ACGCAGGAAAGAACATGTGAGCAAAAGGCCAGCAAAAGGCCAGGAACCGTAAAAAGGCCGCGTTGCTGGC
GTTTTTCCATAGGCTCCGCCCCCCTGACGAGCATCACAAAAATCGACGCTCAAGTCAGAGGTGGCGAAAC
CCGACAGGACTATAAAGATACCAGGCGTTTCCCCCTGGAAGCTCCCTCGTGCGCTCTCCTGTTCCGACCC
TGCCGCTTACCGGATACCTGTCCGCCTTTCTCCCTTCGGGAAGCGTGGCGCTTTCTCATAGCTCACGCTG
TAGGTATCTCAGTTCGGTGTAGGTCGTTCGCTCCAAGCTGGGCTGTGTGCACGAACCCCCCGTTCAGCCC
GACCGCTGCGCCTTATCCGGTAACTATCGTCTTGAGTCCAACCCGGTAAGACACGACTTATCGCCACTGG
CAGCAGCCACTGGTAACAGGATTAGCAGAGCGAGGTATGTAGGCGGTGCTACAGAGTTCTTGAAGTGGTG
GCCTAACTACGGCTACACTAGAAGAACAGTATTTGGTATCTGCGCTCTGCTGAAGCCAGTTACCTTCGGA
AAAAGAGTTGGTAGCTCTTGATCCGGCAAACAAACCACCGCTGGTAGCGGTGGTTTTTTTGTTTGCAAGC
AGCAGATTACGCGCAGAAAAAAAGGATCTCAAGAAGATCCTTTGATCTTTTCTACGGGGTCTGACGCTCA
GTGGAACGAAAACTCACGTTAAGGGATTTTGGTCATGAGATTATCAAAAAGGATCTTCACCTAGATCCTT
TTAAATTAAAAATGAAGTTTTAAATCAATCTAAAGTATATATGAGTAAACTTGGTCTGACAGTTACCAAT
GCTTAATCAGTGAGGCACCTATCTCAGCGATCTGTCTATTTCGTTCATCCATAGTTGCCTGACTCCCCGT
CGTGTAGATAACTACGATACGGGAGGGCTTACCATCTGGCCCCAGTGCTGCAATGATACCGCGAGACCCA
CGCTCACCGGCTCCAGATTTATCAGCAATAAACCAGCCAGCCGGAAGGGCCGAGCGCAGAAGTGGTCCTG
CAACTTTATCCGCCTCCATCCAGTCTATTAATTGTTGCCGGGAAGCTAGAGTAAGTAGTTCGCCAGTTAA
TAGTTTGCGCAACGTTGTTGCCATTGCTACAGGCATCGTGGTGTCACGCTCGTCGTTTGGTATGGCTTCA
TTCAGCTCCGGTTCCCAACGATCAAGGCGAGTTACATGATCCCCCATGTTGTGCAAAAAAGCGGTTAGCT
CCTTCGGTCCTCCGATCGTTGTCAGAAGTAAGTTGGCCGCAGTGTTATCACTCATGGTTATGGCAGCACT
GCATAATTCTCTTACTGTCATGCCATCCGTAAGATGCTTTTCTGTGACTGGTGAGTACTCAACCAAGTCA
TTCTGAGAATAGTGTATGCGGCGACCGAGTTGCTCTTGCCCGGCGTCAATACGGGATAATACCGCGCCAC
ATAGCAGAACTTTAAAAGTGCTCATCATTGGAAAACGTTCTTCGGGGCGAAAACTCTCAAGGATCTTACC
GCTGTTGAGATCCAGTTCGATGTAACCCACTCGTGCACCCAACTGATCTTCAGCATCTTTTACTTTCACC
AGCGTTTCTGGGTGAGCAAAAACAGGAAGGCAAAATGCCGCAAAAAAGGGAATAAGGGCGACACGGAAAT
GTTGAATACTCATACTCTTCCTTTTTCAATATTATTGAAGCATTTATCAGGGTTATTGTCTCATGAGCGG
ATACATATTTGAATGTATTTAGAAAAATAAACAAATAGGGGTTCCGCGCACATTTCCCCGAAAAGTGCCA
CCTGACGTC
