Features (pLannotate 1.2.2; 23 found; start..end, strand, type, name):
     28..80      -  misc_feature   bom (fragment): basis of mobility region from pBR322
    235..614     +  enhancer       CMV enhancer: human cytomegalovirus immediate early enhancer
    615..818     +  promoter       CMV promoter: human cytomegalovirus (CMV) immediate early promoter
    814..847     +  LTR            5' LTR (truncated) (fragment): truncated 5' long terminal repeat (LTR) from HIV-1
    863..881     +  promoter       T7 promoter: promoter for bacteriophage T7 RNA polymerase
    923..1516    +  CDS            Angptl8: ANGL8_MOUSE - Also known as Gm6484 From Mus musculus (Mouse).
   1517..1558    +  CDS            V5 tag: epitope tag from simian virus 5
   1614..1838    +  polyA_signal   bGH poly(A) signal: bovine growth hormone polyadenylation signal
   1842..1863    +  promoter       SV40 promoter (fragment): SV40 enhancer and early promoter
   1884..2312    +  rep_origin     f1 ori (sequence partly withheld): f1 bacteriophage origin of replication; arrow indicates direction of (+) strand synthesis
   2326..2655    +  promoter       SV40 promoter: SV40 enhancer and early promoter
   2703..2750    +  promoter       EM7 promoter: synthetic bacterial promoter&nbsp
   2769..3167    +  CDS            BSD: blasticidin S deaminase; Aspergillus terreus BSD; confers resistance to blasticidin
   3168..3195    +  CDS            BleoR (fragment): antibiotic-binding protein; Sh ble from Streptoalloteichus hindustanus; confers resistance to bleomycin, phleomycin, and Zeocin™
   3205..3330    +  CDS            ble (fragment): BLE_KLEPN - Experimental evidence at protein level: Swiss-Prot protein existence level 1. Binding protein with a strong affinity to the bleomycin family of antibiotics. Binds to CL990; an antimitotic-antibiotic compound. From Klebsiella pneumoniae.
   3325..3446    +  polyA_signal   SV40 poly(A) signal: SV40 polyadenylation signal
   3519..3535    -  protein_bind   lac operator: The lac repressor binds to the lac operator to inhibit transcription in E. coli. This inhibition can be relieved by adding lactose or isopropyl-β-D-thiogalactopyranoside (IPTG). lac repressor encoded by lacI
   3543..3573    -  promoter       lac promoter: promoter for the E. coli lac operon
   3588..3609    -  protein_bind   CAP binding site: CAP binding activates transcription in the presence of cAMP. E. coli catabolite activator protein
   3622..3714    -  CDS            lacI (fragment): lac repressor; lacI; The lac repressor binds to the lac operator to inhibit transcription in E. coli. This inhibition can be relieved by adding lactose or isopropyl-β-D-thiogalactopyranoside (IPTG).
   3897..4485    -  rep_origin     ori: high-copy-number ColE1/pMB1/pBR322/pUC origin of replication
   4656..5516    -  CDS            AmpR: β-lactamase; bla; confers resistance to ampicillin, carbenicillin, and related antibiotics
   5517..5621    -  promoter       AmpR promoter: bla
>Addgene plasmid #109113 | pWL1 (mANGPTL8-V5-His) | addgene full sequence | sequence record 211120 | Addgene NGS Result
GACGGATCGGGAGATCTCCCGATCCCCTATGGTGCACTCTCAGTACAATCTGCTCTGATGCCGCATAGTT
AAGCCAGTATCTGCTCCCTGCTTGTGTGTTGGAGGTCGCTGAGTAGTGCGCGAGCAAAATTTAAGCTACA
ACAAGGCAAGGCTTGACCGACAATTGCATGAAGAATCTGCTTAGGGTTAGGCGTTTTGCGCTGCTTCGCG
ATGTACGGGCCAGATATACGCGTTGACATTGATTATTGACTAGTTATTAATAGTAATCAATTACGGGGTC
ATTAGTTCATAGCCCATATATGGAGTTCCGCGTTACATAACTTACGGTAAATGGCCCGCCTGGCTGACCG
CCCAACGACCCCCGCCCATTGACGTCAATAATGACGTATGTTCCCATAGTAACGCCAATAGGGACTTTCC
ATTGACGTCAATGGGTGGAGTATTTACGGTAAACTGCCCACTTGGCAGTACATCAAGTGTATCATATGCC
AAGTACGCCCCCTATTGACGTCAATGACGGTAAATGGCCCGCCTGGCATTATGCCCAGTACATGACCTTA
TGGGACTTTCCTACTTGGCAGTACATCTACGTATTAGTCATCGCTATTACCATGGTGATGCGGTTTTGGC
AGTACATCAATGGGCGTGGATAGCGGTTTGACTCACGGGGATTTCCAAGTCTCCACCCCATTGACGTCAA
TGGGAGTTTGTTTTGGCACCAAAATCAACGGGACTTTCCAAAATGTCGTAACAACTCCGCCCCATTGACG
CAAATGGGCGGTAGGCGTGTACGGTGGGAGGTCTATATAAGCAGAGCTCTCTGGCTAACTAGAGAACCCA
CTGCTTACTGGCTTATCGAAATTAATACGACTCACTATAGGGAGACCCAAGCTGGCTAGCGTTTAAACTT
AAGCTTGCCACCATGGCTGTGCTTGCTCTCTGCCTCCTGTGGACCTTAGCATCAGCAGTGCGACCCGCTC
CAGTGGCCCCTCTGGGTGGTCCAGAGCCAGCTCAATATGAAGAGCTGACCCTGCTCTTTCACGGGGCCCT
GCAGCTAGGCCAGGCCCTCAATGGCGTGTACAGAGCCACAGAGGCTCGCCTGACAGAAGCTGGGCACAGC
CTGGGCCTCTATGACAGAGCACTGGAATTCCTGGGGACAGAAGTCAGGCAGGGCCAGGATGCCACACAGG
AGCTTCGCACCAGCCTGTCGGAGATTCAGGTGGAAGAGGACGCTTTACACCTTCGAGCTGAAGCCACAGC
CCGATCACTGGGGGAAGTGGCCCGGGCCCAGCAGGCTCTGCGGGACACTGTACGGAGACTACAAGTGCAG
CTGAGAGGCGCCTGGCTCGGTCAAGCCCACCAAGAATTTGAGACCTTAAAGGCTCGAGCTGATAAGCAGA
GCCACCTCTTATGGGCTCTCACTGGCCACGTGCAGCGACAGCAGCGGGAGATGGCAGAGCAGCAACAGTG
GCTGCGACAGATCCAGCAGAGACTCCACACAGCAGCCCTCCCAGCCGGTAAGCCTATCCCTAACCCTCTC
CTCGGTCTCGATTCTACGCGTACCGGTCATCATCACCATCACCATTGAGTTTAAACCCGCTGATCAGCCT
CGACTGTGCCTTCTAGTTGCCAGCCATCTGTTGTTTGCCCCTCCCCCGTGCCTTCCTTGACCCTGGAAGG
TGCCACTCCCACTGTCCTTTCCTAATAAAATGAGGAAATTGCATCGCATTGTCTGAGTAGGTGTCATTCT
ATTCTGGGGGGTGGGGTGGGGCAGGACAGCAAGGGGGAGGATTGGGAAGACAATAGCAGGCATGCTGGGG
ATGCGGTGGGCTCTATGGCTTCTGAGGCGGAAAGAACCAGCTGGGGCTCTAGGGGGTATCCCC
[124 nt withheld, positions 1884-2007]
C
[91 nt withheld, positions 2009-2099]
A
[49 nt withheld, positions 2101-2149]
CCTTTGACGTTGGAGTCCACGTTCTTT
[37 nt withheld, positions 2177-2213]
ACCCTATCTCGGTCTATTCTTTTGATTTATAAGGGATTTTGCCGATTTCGGCCTATTGGTTAAAAAATGA
GCTGATTTAACAAAAATTTAACGCGAATTAATTCTGTGGAATGTGTGTCAGTTAGGGTGTGGAAAGTCCC
CAGGCTCCCCAGCAGGCAGAAGTATGCAAAGCATGCATCTCAATTAGTCAGCAACCATAGTCCCGCCGTC
CCCAGGCTCCCCAGCAGGCAGAAGTATGCAAAGCATGCATCTCAATTAGTCAGCAACCATAGTCCCGCCC
CTAACTCCGCCCATCCCGCCCCTAACTCCGCCCAGTTCCGCCCATTCTCCGCCCCATGGCTGACTAATTT
TTTTTATTTATGCAGAGGCCGAGGCCGCCTCTGCCTCTGAGCTATTCCAGAAGTAGTGAGGAGGCTTTTT
TGGAGGCCTAGGCTTTTGCAAAAAGCTCCCGGGAGCTTGTATATCCATTTTCGGATCTGATCAGCACGTG
TTGACAATTAATCATCGGCATAGTATATCGGCATAGTATAATACGACAAGGTGAGGAACTAAACCATGGC
CAAGCCTTTGTCTCAAGAAGAATCCACCCTCATTGAAAGAGCAACGGCTACAATCAACAGCATCCCCATC
TCTGAAGACTACAGCGTCGCCAGCGCAGCTCTCTCTAGCGACGGCCGCATCTTCACTGGTGTCAATGTAT
ATCATTTTACTGGGGGACCTTGTGCAGAACTCGTGGTGCTGGGCACTGCTGCTGCTGCGGCAGCTGGCAA
CCTGACTTGTATCGTCGCGATCGGAAATGAGAACAGGGGCATCTTGAGCCCCTGCGGACGGTGCCGACAG
GTGCTTCTCGATCTGCATCCTGGGATCAAAGCCATAGTGAAGGACAGTGATGGACAGCCGACGGCAGTTG
GGATTCGTGAATTGCTGCCCTCTGGTTATGTGTGGGAGGGCTAAGCACTTCGTGGCCGAGGAGCAGGACT
GACACGTGCTACGAGATTTCGATTCCACCGCCGCCTTCTATGAAAGGTTGGGCTTCGGAATCGTTTTCCG
GGACGCCGGCTGGATGATCCTCCAGCGCGGGGATCTCATGCTGGAGTTCTTCGCCCACCCCAACTTGTTT
ATTGCAGCTTATAATGGTTACAAATAAAGCAATAGCATCACAAATTTCACAAATAAAGCATTTTTTTCAC
TGCATTCTAGTTGTGGTTTGTCCAAACTCATCAATGTATCTTATCATGTCTGTATACCGTCGACCTCTAG
CTAGAGCTTGGCGTAATCATGGTCATAGCTGTTTCCTGTGTGAAATTGTTATCCGCTCACAATTCCACAC
AACATACGAGCCGGAAGCATAAAGTGTAAAGCCTGGGGTGCCTAATGAGTGAGCTAACTCACATTAATTG
CGTTGCGCTCACTGCCCGCTTTCCAGTCGGGAAACCTGTCGTGCCAGCTGCATTAATGAATCGGCCAACG
CGCGGGGAGAGGCGGTTTGCGTATTGGGCGCTCTTCCGCTTCCTCGCTCACTGACTCGCTGCGCTCGGTC
GTTCGGCTGCGGCGAGCGGTATCAGCTCACTCAAAGGCGGTAATACGGTTATCCACAGAATCAGGGGATA
ACGCAGGAAAGAACATGTGAGCAAAAGGCCAGCAAAAGGCCAGGAACCGTAAAAAGGCCGCGTTGCTGGC
GTTTTTCCATAGGCTCCGCCCCCCTGACGAGCATCACAAAAATCGACGCTCAAGTCAGAGGTGGCGAAAC
CCGACAGGACTATAAAGATACCAGGCGTTTCCCCCTGGAAGCTCCCTCGTGCGCTCTCCTGTTCCGACCC
TGCCGCTTACCGGATACCTGTCCGCCTTTCTCCCTTCGGGAAGCGTGGCGCTTTCTCATAGCTCACGCTG
TAGGTATCTCAGTTCGGTGTAGGTCGTTCGCTCCAAGCTGGGCTGTGTGCACGAACCCCCCGTTCAGCCC
GACCGCTGCGCCTTATCCGGTAACTATCGTCTTGAGTCCAACCCGGTAAGACACGACTTATCGCCACTGG
CAGCAGCCACTGGTAACAGGATTAGCAGAGCGAGGTATGTAGGCGGTGCTACAGAGTTCTTGAAGTGGTG
GCCTAACTACGGCTACACTAGAAGAACAGTATTTGGTATCTGCGCTCTGCTGAAGCCAGTTACCTTCGGA
AAAAGAGTTGGTAGCTCTTGATCCGGCAAACAAACCACCGCTGGTAGCGGTGGTTTTTTTGTTTGCAAGC
AGCAGATTACGCGCAGAAAAAAAGGATCTCAAGAAGATCCTTTGATCTTTTCTACGGGGTCTGACGCTCA
GTGGAACGAAAACTCACGTTAAGGGATTTTGGTCATGAGATTATCAAAAAGGATCTTCACCTAGATCCTT
TTAAATTAAAAATGAAGTTTTAAATCAATCTAAAGTATATATGAGTAAACTTGGTCTGACAGTTACCAAT
GCTTAATCAGTGAGGCACCTATCTCAGCGATCTGTCTATTTCGTTCATCCATAGTTGCCTGACTCCCCGT
CGTGTAGATAACTACGATACGGGAGGGCTTACCATCTGGCCCCAGTGCTGCAATGATACCGCGAGACCCA
CGCTCACCGGCTCCAGATTTATCAGCAATAAACCAGCCAGCCGGAAGGGCCGAGCGCAGAAGTGGTCCTG
CAACTTTATCCGCCTCCATCCAGTCTATTAATTGTTGCCGGGAAGCTAGAGTAAGTAGTTCGCCAGTTAA
TAGTTTGCGCAACGTTGTTGCCATTGCTACAGGCATCGTGGTGTCACGCTCGTCGTTTGGTATGGCTTCA
TTCAGCTCCGGTTCCCAACGATCAAGGCGAGTTACATGATCCCCCATGTTGTGCAAAAAAGCGGTTAGCT
CCTTCGGTCCTCCGATCGTTGTCAGAAGTAAGTTGGCCGCAGTGTTATCACTCATGGTTATGGCAGCACT
GCATAATTCTCTTACTGTCATGCCATCCGTAAGATGCTTTTCTGTGACTGGTGAGTACTCAACCAAGTCA
TTCTGAGAATAGTGTATGCGGCGACCGAGTTGCTCTTGCCCGGCGTCAATACGGGATAATACCGCGCCAC
ATAGCAGAACTTTAAAAGTGCTCATCATTGGAAAACGTTCTTCGGGGCGAAAACTCTCAAGGATCTTACC
GCTGTTGAGATCCAGTTCGATGTAACCCACTCGTGCACCCAACTGATCTTCAGCATCTTTTACTTTCACC
AGCGTTTCTGGGTGAGCAAAAACAGGAAGGCAAAATGCCGCAAAAAAGGGAATAAGGGCGACACGGAAAT
GTTGAATACTCATACTCTTCCTTTTTCAATATTATTGAAGCATTTATCAGGGTTATTGTCTCATGAGCGG
ATACATATTTGAATGTATTTAGAAAAATAAACAAATAGGGGTTCCGCGCACATTTCCCCGAAAAGTGCCA
CCTGACGTC
